>Addgene plasmid #235102 | VN550 pAC-cI_E34P-Asf1A_Term_f1-pOL2-62_L-eGFP-KanR | addgene full sequence | sequence record 469039 | Addgene NGS Result
CGTATGGCAATGAAAGACGGTGAGCTGGTGATATGGGATAGTGTTCACCCTTGTTACACCGTTTTCCATG
AGCAAACTGAAACGTTTTCATCGCTCTGGAGTGAATACCACGACGATTTCCGGCAGTTTCTACACATATA
TTCGCAAGATGTGGCGTGTTACGGTGAAAACCTGGCCTATTTCCCTAAAGGGTTTATTGAGAATATGTTT
TTCGTCTCAGCCAATCCCTGGGTGAGTTTCACCAGTTTTGATTTAAACGTGGCCAATATGGACAACTTCT
TCGCCCCCGTTTTCACCATGGGCAAATATTATACGCAAGGCGACAAGGTGCTGATGCCGCTGGCGATTCA
GGTTCATCATGCCGTTTGTGATGGCTTCCATGTCGGCAGAATGCTTAATGAATTACAACAGTACTGCGAT
GAGTGGCAGGGCGGGGCGTAATTTTTTTAAGGCAGTTATTGGTGCCCTTAAACGCCTGGTTGCTACGCCT
GAATAAGTGATAATAAGCGGATGAATGGCAGAAATTCGAAAGCAAATTCGACCCGGTCGTCGGTTCAGGG
CAGGGTCGTTAAATAGCCGCTTATGTCTATTGCTGGTTTACCGGTTTATTGACTACCGGAAGCAGTGTGA
CCGTGTGCTTCTCAAATGCCTGAGGCCAGTTTGCTCAGGCTCTCCCCGTGGAGGTAATAATTGACGATAT
GATCATTTATTCTGCCTCCCAGAGCCTGATAAAAACGGTTAGCGCTTCGTTAATACAGATGTAGGTGTTC
CACAGGGTAGCCAGCAGCATCCTGCGATGCAGATCTGTAAGGTAAGGATCCTTATCAGTTATCTTCCCAA
TTAATGTGGAATCTTGTGACCCTGGGATTAGATGCCAAAATATTCCTTTGAAGCTTAGAAAAGTCTGGTT
TTACTGGTGGATTTTCCCTTAATTCTGTCTCAGTATATTCATTATTTACATAATAGCCAACTCTAATAAA
TTCTTGTCCTCGATAGGTACAAGTAATTAGCACAACAGTTACGCCTACTGCATCTGCATCTGGAATGAGT
CCTGGATTAGGTGCATCAGCCTGAAATACAAACATATGCCTTCCTGCGGGAACAGGACCCACTAAAACAG
AGTCTAAAACTTGATCGTATTCTTCACTTTCTGCAGAGCCCACATAGATAATTTTCCATTCCAAGTCTTC
AGACAGGTCCTCGATGCACTCGAAGGTGATCTCGAACTGGAACGGGTTGTAGAAAGGAGAAGGGTTATCC
AGCACCACTACATTGTTCACCTGAACCTTTGCTGCGGCCGCGCCAAACGTCTCTTCAGGCCACTGACTAG
CGATAACTTTCCCCACAACGGAACAACTCTCATTGCATGGGATCATTGGGTACTGTGGGTTTAGTGGTTG
TAAAAACACCTGACCGCTATCCCTGATCAGTTTCTTGAAGGTAAACTCATCACCCCCAAGTCTGGCTATG
CAGAAATCACCTGGCTCAACAGCCTGCTCAGGGTCAACGAGAATTAACATTCCGTCAGGAAAGCTTGGCT
TGGAGCCTGTTGGTGCGGTCATGGAATTACCTTCAACCTCAAGCCAGAATGCAGAATCACTGGCTTTTTT
GGTTGTGCTTACCCATCTCTCCGCATCACCTTTGGTAAAGGTTCTAAGCTCAGGTGAGAACATCCCTGCC
TGAACATGAGAAAAAACAGGGTACTCATACTCACTTCTAAGTGACGGCTGCATACTAACCGCTTCATACA
TCTCGTAGATTTCTCTGGCGATTGAAGGGCTAAATTCTTCAACGCTAACTTTGAGAATTTTTGCAAGCAA
TGCGGCGTTATAAGCATTTAATGCATTGATGCCATTAAATAAAGCACCAACGCCTGACTGCCCCATCCCC
ATCTTGTCTGCGACAGACGGCTGGGATAAGCCAAGTTCATTTTTCTTTTTTTCATAAATTGCTTTAAGGC
GACGTGCGTCCTCAAGCTGCTCTTGTGTTAATGGTTTCTTTTTTGTGCTCATACGCTGTTTCCTGTGTGA
AATTGTTATCCGCTCACAATTCCACACATTATACGAGCCGGAAGCATAAAGTGTAAAGCCTGGGGTGCCT
AATGAGTGAGAATTAGCTTATCGATGATAAGCTGTCAAACATGAGAATTACAACTTATATCGTATGGGGC
TGACTTCAGGTGCTACATTTGAAGAGATAAATTGCACTGAAATCTAGATGTCTCCAGACCGCTAGTAGAC
GAGTCCATGTGCTGGCGTTCAAATTTCGCAGCAGCGGTTTCTTTACCAGACTCGAGAGCGAGGCTCTTCA
AGCTCGCAAAATTGCTCTTCAAGCTCGCAAAAAACCCCGCCCCTGACAGGGCGGGGTTTTTTCGCGTTCG
ATCCCGCGAAATTTAATTAACCAACACCGCCAGAGATACATTAGGCACCCCAGGCTTGACACTTTATGCT
TCCGGCTCGGATACTGTGTGGAATTGAAAGAGGAACGTACGATGGTCAGTAAAGGCGAAGAGTTGTTTAC
GGGTGTAGTACCGATTTTAGTGGAACTCGATGGAGATGTGAATGGGCATAAATTTTCGGTTTCAGGTGAA
GGTGAAGGAGATGCCACCTATGGCAAACTGACGCTGAAGTTCATCTGTACGACAGGCAAACTGCCTGTTC
CGTGGCCAACACTGGTTACTACGCTGACCTATGGCGTTCAATGCTTTTCGCGTTATCCGGACCACATGAA
ACAGCATGACTTCTTTAAATCCGCGATGCCTGAAGGTTACGTACAAGAACGCACCATCTTCTTCAAAGAT
GACGGGAACTACAAAACCCGTGCAGAGGTCAAATTTGAGGGTGACACCCTTGTGAATCGGATTGAGCTGA
AAGGCATTGACTTTAAAGAAGATGGCAACATTCTGGGTCATAAACTGGAGTACAACTACAACAGCCATAA
CGTGTATATCATGGCGGACAAACAGAAGAATGGGATCAAAGTGAATTTCAAGATTCGCCACAACATTGAA
GATGGTAGTGTGCAGTTAGCCGACCACTATCAGCAGAATACCCCGATTGGCGATGGCCCAGTCTTGCTGC
CGGATAATCATTACCTTAGCACCCAATCTGCGTTAAGCAAAGATCCCAACGAAAAGCGCGATCACATGGT
CCTCCTGGAATTTGTGACTGCTGCAGGCATCACTTTGGGTATGGATGAACTGTATAAGTAAACGCGTTAA
ACAGGAAACAGAAGTCCAAATGAGCCATATTCAACGGGAAACGTCTTGCTCTAGGCCGCGATTAAATTCC
AACATGGATGCTGATTTATATGGGTATAAATGGGCTCGCGATAATGTCGGGCAATCAGGTGCGACAATCT
ATCGATTGTATGGGAAGCCCGATGCGCCAGAGTTGTTTCTGAAACATGGCAAAGGTAGCGTTGCCAATGA
TGTTACAGATGAGATGGTCAGACTAAACTGGCTGACGGAATTTATGCCTCTTCCGACCATCAAGCATTTT
ATCCGTACTCCTGATGATGCATGGTTACTCACCACTGCGATCCCCGGGAAAACAGCATTCCAGGTATTAG
AAGAATATCCTGATTCAGGTGAAAATATTGTTGATGCGCTGGCAGTGTTCCTGCGCCGGTTGCATTCGAT
TCCTGTTTGTAATTGTCCTTTTAACAGCGATCGCGTATTTCGTCTCGCTCAGGCGCAATCACGAATGAAT
AACGGTTTGGTTGATGCGAGTGATTTTGATGACGAGCGTAATGGCTGGCCTGTTGAACAAGTCTGGAAAG
AAATGCATAAACTTTTGCCATTCTCACCGGATTCAGTCGTCACTCATGGTGATTTCTCACTTGATAACCT
TATTTTTGACGAGGGGAAATTAATAGGTTGTATTGATGTTGGACGAGTCGGAATCGCAGACCGATACCAG
GATCTTGCCATCCTATGGAACTGCCTCGGTGAGTTTTCTCCTTCATTACAGAAACGGCTTTTTCAAAAAT
ATGGTATTGATAATCCTGATATGAATAAATTGCAGTTTCATTTGATGCTCGATGAGTTTTTCTAAGAATT
AATTCATGAGCGGATACATATTTGAATGTATTTAGAAAAATAAACAAATAGGGGTTCCGCGCACATTTCC
CCGAAAAGTGCCACCTAAATTGTAAGCGTTAATATTTTGTTAAAATTCGCGTTAAATTTTTGTTAAATCA
GCTCATTTTTTAACCAATAGGCCGAAATCGGCAAAATCCCTTATAAATCAAAAGAATAGACCGAGATAGG
GT
[37 nt withheld, positions 4273-4309]
AAAGAACGTGGACTCCAACGTCAAAGG
[49 nt withheld, positions 4337-4385]
T
[41 nt withheld, positions 4387-4427]
T
[49 nt withheld, positions 4429-4477]
G
[122 nt withheld, positions 4479-4600]
AGATCTAAATAATAAAAAAGCCGGATTAATAATCTGGCTTTTTATATTCTCTCTCTAGTATATAAACGCA
GAAAGGCCCACCCGAAGGTGAGCCAGTGTGACGAACCCCCGCCTCAGAGTGGGAAAGCTAGAAATATTTT
ATCTGATTAATAAGATGATCTTCTTGAGATCGTTTTGGTCTGCGCGTAATCTCTTGCTCTGAAAACGAAA
AAACCGCCTTGCAGGGCGGTTTTTCGAAGGTTCTCTGAGCTACCAACTCTTTGAACCGAGGTAACTGGCT
TGGAGGAGCGCAGTCACCAAAACTTGTCCTTTCAGTTTAGCCTTAACCGGCGCATGACTTCAAGACTAAC
TCCTCTAAATCAATTACCAGTGGCTGCTGCCAGTGGTGCTTTTGCATGTCTTTCCGGGTTGGACTCAAGA
CGATAGTTACCGGATAAGGCGCAGCGGTCGGACTGAACGGGGGGTTCGTGCATACAGTCCAGCTTGGAGC
GAACTGCCTACCCGGAACTGAGTGTCAGGCGTGGAATGAGACAAACGCGGCCATAACAGCGGAATGACAC
CGGTAAACCGAAAGGCAGGAACAGGAGAGCGCACGAGGGAGCCGCCAGGGGGAAACGCCTGGTATCTTTA
TAGTCCTGTCGGGTTTCGCCACCACTGATTTGAGCGTCAGATTTCGTGATGCTTGTCAGGGGGGCGGAGC
CTATGGAAAAACGGCTTTGCCGCGGCCCTCTCACTTCCCTGTTAAGTATCTTCCTGGCATCTTCCAGGAA
ATCTCCGCCCCGTTCGTAAGCCATTTCCGCTCGCCGCAGTCGAACGACCGAGCGTAGCGAGTCAGTGAGC
GAGGAAGCGGAATATATCCTGTATCACATATTCTGCTGACGCACCGGTGCAGCCTTTTTTCTCCTGCCAC
ATGAAGCACTTCACTGACACCCTCATCAGTGCCAACATAGTAAGCCAGTATACACTCCGCTAGCGCTGAT
GTCCGGCGGTGCTTTTGCCGTTACGCACCACCCCGTCAGTAGCTGAACAGGAGGGACAGCTGATAGAAAC
AGAAGCCACTGGAGCACCTCAAAAACACCATCATACACTAAATCAGTAAGTTGGCAGCATCACCCGACGC
ACTTTGCGCCGAATAAATACCTGTGACGGAAGATCACTTCGCAGAATAAATAAATCCTGGTGTCCCTGTT
GATACCGGGAAGCCCTGGGCCAACTTTTGGCGAAAATGAGACGTTGATCGGCACGTAAGAGGTTCCAACT
TTCACCATAATGAAATAAGATCACTACCGGGCGTATTTTTTGAGTTATCGAGATTTTCAGGAGCTAAGGA
AGCTAAAATGGAGAAAAAAATCACTGGATATACCACCGTTGATATATCCCAATGGCATCGTAAAGAACAT
TTTGAGGCATTTCAGTCAGTTGCTCAATGTACCTATAACCAGACCGTTCAGCTGGATATTACGGCCTTTT
TAAAGACCGTAAAGAAAAATAAGCACAAGTTTTATCCGGCCTTTATTCACATTCTTGCCCGCCTGATGAA
TGCTCATCCGGAATTC
Features (pLannotate 1.2.2; 18 found; start..end, strand, type, name):
    740..814     -  CDS            YPB2_ECOLX (fragment): Protein predicted: Swiss-Prot protein existence level 4. From Escherichia coli.
    828..1292    -  CDS            asf1aa (fragment): AS1AA_XENLA - Also known as asf1, asf1a. Experimental evidence at protein level: Swiss-Prot protein existence level 1. Probable histone chaperone. Not critical for histone deposition during nucleosome assembly. From Xenopus laevis (African clawed frog).
   1302..2012    -  CDS            λ repressor: phage λ repressor; cI
   2033..2049    -  protein_bind   lac operator: The lac repressor binds to the lac operator to inhibit transcription in E. coli. This inhibition can be relieved by adding lactose or isopropyl-β-D-thiogalactopyranoside (IPTG). lac repressor encoded by lacI
   2057..2087    -  promoter       lac UV5 promoter: E. coli lac promoter with an "up" mutation
   2115..2138    -  promoter       tet promoter (fragment): E. coli promoter for tetracycline efflux protein gene
   2243..2284    -  CDS            S-Tag (fragment): affinity and epitope tag derived from pancreatic ribonuclease A
   2439..2459    +  promoter       lac UV5 promoter (fragment): E. coli lac promoter with an "up" mutation
   2492..3208    +  CDS            EGFP: EGFP is a basic (constitutively fluorescent) green fluorescent protein published in 1996, derived from Aequorea victoria. It is reported to be a rapidly-maturing weak dimer with moderate acid sensitivity.
   3240..4055    +  CDS            KanR: aminoglycoside phosphotransferase; aph(3')-Ia; confers resistance to kanamycin in bacteria or G418 (Geneticin®) in eukaryotes
   4064..4121    -  promoter       AmpR promoter (fragment): bla
   4147..4600    -  rep_origin     f1 ori (sequence partly withheld): f1 bacteriophage origin of replication; arrow indicates direction of (+) strand synthesis
   4667..4694    -  terminator     T7Te terminator: phage T7 early transcription terminator
   4764..5309    +  rep_origin     p15A ori: Plasmids containing the medium-copy-number p15A origin of replication can be propagated in E. coli cells that contain a second plasmid with the ColE1 origin.
   5397..5452    +  rep_origin     RSF ori (fragment): Plasmids containing the RSF 1030 origin of replication can be propagated in E. coli cells that contain additional plasmids with compatible origins.
   5571..5714    -  mobile_element IS1 (fragment): prokaryotic transposable element IS1
   5835..5937    +  promoter       cat promoter: promoter of the E. coli cat gene encoding chloramphenicol acetyltransferase
   5938..441     +  CDS            CmR (across the origin): chloramphenicol acetyltransferase; cat; confers resistance to chloramphenicol
