[The description below was written by a language model from this plasmid's Addgene catalogue record and pLannotate feature annotations shown in this document.]
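Description:
VN550 pAC-cI_E34P-Asf1A_Term_f1-pOL2-62_L-eGFP-KanR is a low-copy bacterial expression plasmid built on the pAC backbone for a quantitative bacterial two-hybrid (qB2H) assay. It replicates in E. coli from a p15A origin, which is compatible with ColE1-type plasmids and so allows a partner plasmid to be co-maintained. It is selected with chloramphenicol through a cat promoter–CmR cassette. An f1 phage origin is also present, and the record specifies a dedicated growth strain, SB39.

The payload has two parts. The first is a lacUV5 promoter with a lac operator driving a fusion of the phage λ cI repressor, recorded as the E34P variant, to the N-terminus of human ASF1A, a histone chaperone. The 483 bp insert was cloned between NotI and BamHI. The automated annotation labels this region by its Xenopus homologue, reflecting sequence conservation rather than a different insert. The second part is a reporter unit on the opposite strand. Here a weak, lacUV5-like promoter region, named pOL2-62 in the construct title and presumably carrying a λ operator (not annotated separately), precedes EGFP followed by KanR.

In a two-hybrid design of this type, the DNA-bound cI fusion recruits RNA polymerase only when Asf1A binds a partner protein expressed from the companion plasmid. The record does not describe that partner fusion. Reporter output therefore reflects interaction strength, both as green fluorescence and as kanamycin resistance. The depositor notes that kanamycin resistance depends on the strength of interaction with the partner constructs VN515–VN519. A T7Te terminator lies between the f1 origin and the p15A origin, and the remaining short annotated fragments appear to be backbone remnants.
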