Addgene plasmid #235102: VN550 pAC-cI_E34P-Asf1A_Term_f1-pOL2-62_L-eGFP-KanR
Purpose: Quantitative bacterial two-hybrid (qB2H). Expresses Asf1A.
Depositing lab: Oscar Ramos. Depositing organization: Commissariat Energie Atomique (CEA), Saclay. Publication: Optimized Quantitative Bacterial Two-Hybrid (qB2H) for Protein-Protein Interaction Assessment. Guyot A, Maillard E, Ferreira-Pinto K, Plancon-Arnould L, Nadaradjane AA, Guerois R, Ochsenbein F, Martin L, Ramos OHP. Comput Struct Biotechnol J. 2026 May 25;35(1):0098. doi: 10.34133/csbj.0098. eCollection 2026. PubMed 42199375.
Backbone
  Vector backbone: pAC
  Backbone size w/o insert (bp): 5681
  Vector type: Bacterial Expression, Synthetic Biology ; Quantitative bacterial two-hybrid (qB2H)
Growth in bacteria
  Bacterial resistance: Chloramphenicol, 25 μg/mL
  Growth temperature: 37°C
  Growth strain: SB39 (Addgene #235121)
  Copy number: Low Copy
Gene/Insert
  Gene/Insert name: Asf1A (alt names: Anti-silencing function protein 1 homolog A; CCG1-interacting factor A)
  Species: H. sapiens (human)
  Insert size (bp): 483
  Entrez Gene: ASF1A (a.k.a. CGI-98, CIA, HSPC146)
  Promoter: lacUV5
  Tag / fusion protein: cI_E34P (N terminal on insert)
  Cloning method: Restriction Enzyme; 5′ cloning site NotI (not destroyed); 3′ cloning site BamHI (not destroyed)
  Sequencing primers: 5′ GATCAGGGATAGCGGTCAGG; 3′ TCCCCGTGGAGGTAATAATTGAC
Terms and licenses: Academic/Nonprofit Terms; Industry Terms: Not Available to Industry
Depositor comments: Kanamycin (dependent on the interaction strength with partner, VN515-VN519) Please note that this plasmid may require a unique bacterial strain, so make sure to confirm that you can also obtain the appropriate growth strain. Please contact us or contact our distributors if you have any questions. Please visit https://doi.org/10.1101/2025.10.29.680610 for bioRxiv preprint.
How to cite: VN550 pAC-cI_E34P-Asf1A_Term_f1-pOL2-62_L-eGFP-KanR was a gift from Oscar Ramos (Addgene plasmid # 235102 ; http://n2t.net/addgene:235102 ; RRID:Addgene_235102)
