>Addgene plasmid #235102 | VN550 pAC-cI_E34P-Asf1A_Term_f1-pOL2-62_L-eGFP-KanR | depositor partial sequence | sequence record 462554 | cI_E34P-Asf1A
ATGAGCACAAAAAAGAAACCATTAACACAAGAGCAGCTTGAGGACGCACGTCGCCTTAAAGCAATTTATG
AAAAAAAGAAAAATGAACTTGGCTTATCCCAGCCGTCTGTCGCAGACAAGATGGGGATGGGGCAGTCAGG
CGTTGGTGCTTTATTTAATGGCATCAATGCATTAAATGCTTATAACGCCGCATTGCTTGCAAAAATTCTC
AAAGTTAGCGTTGAAGAATTTAGCCCTTCAATCGCCAGAGAAATCTACGAGATGTATGAAGCGGTTAGTA
TGCAGCCGTCACTTAGAAGTGAGTATGAGTACCCTGTTTTTTCTCATGTTCAGGCAGGGATGTTCTCACC
TGAGCTTAGAACCTTTACCAAAGGTGATGCGGAGAGATGGGTAAGCACAACCAAAAAAGCCAGTGATTCT
GCATTCTGGCTTGAGGTTGAAGGTAATTCCATGACCGCACCAACAGGCTCCAAGCCAAGCTTTCCTGACG
GAATGTTAATTCTCGTTGACCCTGAGCAGGCTGTTGAGCCAGGTGATTTCTGCATAGCCAGACTTGGGGG
TGATGAGTTTACCTTCAAGAAACTGATCAGGGATAGCGGTCAGGTGTTTTTACAACCACTAAACCCACAG
TACCCAATGATCCCATGCAATGAGAGTTGTTCCGTTGTGGGGAAAGTTATCGCTAGTCAGTGGCCTGAAG
AGACGTTTGGCGCGGCCGCAGCAAAGGTTCAGGTGAACAATGTAGTGGTGCTGGATAACCCTTCTCCTTT
CTACAACCCGTTCCAGTTCGAGATCACCTTCGAGTGCATCGAGGACCTGTCTGAAGACTTGGAATGGAAA
ATTATCTATGTGGGCTCTGCAGAAAGTGAAGAATACGATCAAGTTTTAGACTCTGTTTTAGTGGGTCCTG
TTCCCGCAGGAAGGCATATGTTTGTATTTCAGGCTGATGCACCTAATCCAGGACTCATTCCAGATGCAGA
TGCAGTAGGCGTAACTGTTGTGCTAATTACTTGTACCTATCGAGGACAAGAATTTATTAGAGTTGGCTAT
TATGTAAATAATGAATATACTGAGACAGAATTAAGGGAAAATCCACCAGTAAAACCAGACTTTTCTAAGC
TTCAAAGGAATATTTTGGCATCTAATCCCAGGGTCACAAGATTCCACATTAATTGGGAAGATAACTGA
