>Addgene plasmid #235102 | VN550 pAC-cI_E34P-Asf1A_Term_f1-pOL2-62_L-eGFP-KanR | depositor partial sequence | sequence record 462555 | EGFP-RBS-KanR
ATGGTCAGTAAAGGCGAAGAGTTGTTTACGGGTGTAGTACCGATTTTAGTGGAACTCGATGGAGATGTGA
ATGGGCATAAATTTTCGGTTTCAGGTGAAGGTGAAGGAGATGCCACCTATGGCAAACTGACGCTGAAGTT
CATCTGTACGACAGGCAAACTGCCTGTTCCGTGGCCAACACTGGTTACTACGCTGACCTATGGCGTTCAA
TGCTTTTCGCGTTATCCGGACCACATGAAACAGCATGACTTCTTTAAATCCGCGATGCCTGAAGGTTACG
TACAAGAACGCACCATCTTCTTCAAAGATGACGGGAACTACAAAACCCGTGCAGAGGTCAAATTTGAGGG
TGACACCCTTGTGAATCGGATTGAGCTGAAAGGCATTGACTTTAAAGAAGATGGCAACATTCTGGGTCAT
AAACTGGAGTACAACTACAACAGCCATAACGTGTATATCATGGCGGACAAACAGAAGAATGGGATCAAAG
TGAATTTCAAGATTCGCCACAACATTGAAGATGGTAGTGTGCAGTTAGCCGACCACTATCAGCAGAATAC
CCCGATTGGCGATGGCCCAGTCTTGCTGCCGGATAATCATTACCTTAGCACCCAATCTGCGTTAAGCAAA
GATCCCAACGAAAAGCGCGATCACATGGTCCTCCTGGAATTTGTGACTGCTGCAGGCATCACTTTGGGTA
TGGATGAACTGTATAAGTAAACGCGTTAAACAGGAAACAGAAGTCCAAATGAGCCATATTCAACGGGAAA
CGTCTTGCTCTAGGCCGCGATTAAATTCCAACATGGATGCTGATTTATATGGGTATAAATGGGCTCGCGA
TAATGTCGGGCAATCAGGTGCGACAATCTATCGATTGTATGGGAAGCCCGATGCGCCAGAGTTGTTTCTG
AAACATGGCAAAGGTAGCGTTGCCAATGATGTTACAGATGAGATGGTCAGACTAAACTGGCTGACGGAAT
TTATGCCTCTTCCGACCATCAAGCATTTTATCCGTACTCCTGATGATGCATGGTTACTCACCACTGCGAT
CCCCGGGAAAACAGCATTCCAGGTATTAGAAGAATATCCTGATTCAGGTGAAAATATTGTTGATGCGCTG
GCAGTGTTCCTGCGCCGGTTGCATTCGATTCCTGTTTGTAATTGTCCTTTTAACAGCGATCGCGTATTTC
GTCTCGCTCAGGCGCAATCACGAATGAATAACGGTTTGGTTGATGCGAGTGATTTTGATGACGAGCGTAA
TGGCTGGCCTGTTGAACAAGTCTGGAAAGAAATGCATAAACTTTTGCCATTCTCACCGGATTCAGTCGTC
ACTCATGGTGATTTCTCACTTGATAACCTTATTTTTGACGAGGGGAAATTAATAGGTTGTATTGATGTTG
GACGAGTCGGAATCGCAGACCGATACCAGGATCTTGCCATCCTATGGAACTGCCTCGGTGAGTTTTCTCC
TTCATTACAGAAACGGCTTTTTCAAAAATATGGTATTGATAATCCTGATATGAATAAATTGCAGTTTCAT
TTGATGCTCGATGAGTTTTTCTAA
